>Addgene plasmid #153086 | pNM3732 | addgene full sequence | sequence record 305890 | Addgene NGS Result
GAAGTTCCTATTCTCTAGAAAGTATAGGAACTTCATGAAAAAGCCTGAACTCACCGCGACGTCTGTCGAG
AAGTTTCTGATCGAAAAGTTCGACAGCGTCTCCGACCTGATGCAGCTCTCGGAGGGCGAAGAATCTCGTG
CTTTCAGCTTCGATGTAGGAGGGCGTGGATATGTCCTGCGGGTAAATAGCTGCGCCGATGGTTTCTACAA
AGATCGTTATGTTTATCGGCACTTTGCATCGGCCGCGCTCCCGATTCCGGAAGTGCTTGACATTGGGGAA
TTCAGCGAGAGCCTGACCTATTGCATCTCCCGCCGTGCACAGGGTGTCACGTTGCAAGACCTGCCTGAAA
CCGAACTGCCCGCTGTTCTGCAGCCGGTCGCGGAGGCCATGGATGCGATCGCTGCGGCCGATCTTAGCCA
GACGAGCGGGTTCGGCCCATTCGGACCGCAAGGAATCGGTCAATACACTACATGGCGTGATTTCATATGC
GCGATTGCTGATCCCCATGTGTATCACTGGCAAACTGTGATGGACGACACCGTCAGTGCGTCCGTCGCGC
AGGCTCTCGATGAGCTGATGCTTTGGGCCGAGGACTGCCCCGAAGTCCGGCACCTCGTGCACGCGGATTT
CGGCTCCAACAATGTCCTGACGGACAATGGCCGCATAACAGCGGTCATTGACTGGAGCGAGGCGATGTTC
GGGGATTCCCAATACGAGGTCGCCAACATCTTCTTCTGGAGGCCGTGGTTGGCTTGTATGGAGCAGCAGA
CGCGCTACTTCGAGCGGAGGCATCCGGAGCTTGCAGGATCGCCGCGGCTCCGGGCGTATATGCTCCGCAT
TGGTCTTGACCAACTCTATCAGAGCTTGGTTGACGGCAATTTCGATGATGCAGCTTGGGCGCAGGGTCGA
TGCGACGCAATCGTCCGATCCGGAGCCGGGACTGTCGGGCGTACACAAATCGCCCGCAGAAGCGCGGCCG
TCTGGACCGATGGCTGTGTAGAAGTACTCGCCGATAGTGGAAACCGACGCCCCAGCACTCGTCCGAGGGC
AAAGGAATAGGCGGGATGATCGACGCCAACGTCGTTGAATTTTCAAATTTTAAATACTGAATATTTGTTT
TTTTTCCTATTATTTATTTATTCTCTTTGTGTTTTTTTTCTTGCTTTCTAAAAAATTAATTCAATCCAAA
TCTAAACATTTTTTTTTCTCTTTCCGTCTCCCAATTCGTATTCCGCTCCTCTCATCTGAACACAATGTGC
AAGTTTATTTATCTTCTCGCTTTCATTTCATTAGGACGTGGGGGGAATTGGTGGAAGGGGGAAACACACA
AAAGGATGATGGAAATGAAATAAGGACACACAATATGCAACAACATTCAATTCAGAAATATGGAGGAAGG
TTTAAAAGAAAACATAAAAATATATAGAGGAGGAAGGAAACTAGCTGCCCTCGATTGTCTATCTTCCATT
CTCACCAAGTTTCAACAACTTTATTCAGTCATTCTTCTCTGGTTCATTTCCCAACCAATCTTCCCGAATA
AAGCCCATCTGTCCTTTCGGCCACATTCCTCACCTACATCCGTACTCCTTATCTCCCGTTCTTATCCAGT
CTTTTATCGTCTCTGCGTCTCGCACACTGTCTCGTCGGTAATGTAAAAAAAAAACAAAAAAAACTTGAAA
ACTTGCGGAAAGATTTCCTAATAAAAGGAGACGAATCCGGTAGGAAATCGACAAGTCTCTGCTTCTCGAA
GACTAGGTGAGTTACATTTCTTTGGCCGAATTATTTTGAAATCCTAAATTTGATAATTTCAGAGATGTCT
GTAAAACTTGCGTGTTATGTGACGGCTTCGGTCACTGTCGCCACTCTTATGGTATGCTTCATGACCATGT
CAACCATCTACTCGGAGGTTGATGGATTCAGAGAGAAGCTTGATACCGAGATGAATGTGTTCAGAGTGAG
TTAAATTATATTTTGAATTTTAAATAATTTTTAATTTTCTAGCAATCTACCAATGGATTGTGGAAGGACA
TAGTTGTCATCGGAAGATCTAGCAAGCGTGTCCGTTGTCAATATGAAGAGACCAACGCTACCCCAACTCC
ACATGCTGATGGATCCCCATCTGCTCCACCAGGTCAACCACCAGCAGTTCCACCAGTCTTCAACCAGCCA
AAGACTCCAAATGGAGCCAATGGAAATGGACCAACCTGCAACTGCAATGCTGATAACAAGTGCCCAGCTG
GACCATCCGGACCAAAGGGAGTTCCAGGAGTTCCAGGACTCGACGGAGTTCCAGGACTTGACGGTGTTCC
AGGAGTTGGAGCTGATGATATCGCTCCACAACGCGAGTCTGTCGGATGCTTCACTTGCCCACAAGGACCA
GTTGGACCACCAGGAGCTCTTGGAAGACCAGGACCACGTGGACTTCCAGGACCAAGAGGACAAAATGGAA
ACCCAGGAAGAGATGGACAACCAGGACATCCAGGAGAGCAAGGATCATCCGGTCAAATCGGAAAGATCGG
AGAGCCAGGACCACCAGGAGAGAAGGGACGCGACGCCGAGCATCCAATCGGAAGACCAGGACCAAAGGGA
CCAAGAGGAGATCAAGGACCAACAGGACCAGCTGGACAGAACGGTCTTCACGGACCACCAGGAGAGCCAG
GAACCGTTGGACCAGAAGGACCATCTGGAAAGCAAGGACGTCAAGGACCAGACGGAACCCAGGGAGAGAC
TGGACCAGACGGAAGACCAGGAAAGGATGCCGAGTACTGCCAGTGCCCAGACAAGTCTCCACCATCAGAG
GCTGTCAACGCCAACCGTGGATACAGAAATATCTAAATTGTTGGTGTTTTCTAATAAAATATTTGAGATT
CAGTGAGACTTTTTTCTTGGCGGCACAATAAAGTTTCCTCTTTTTGTTGGGTCACTCAACGAACACAATA
CAAATATTTGAGCGCTCGCATTTTTCTCAACCTTTCGGGTTTAAAGCACTTCAAAATGGAATTGAAGAGA
GATTGTGAAAGTACATCAGACAGAATCACATTTTGATAGCATTCACTTCACTCAGATGCAAACTTTTCAG
TGACTATAAAAAGTCATAAAATAATAACATTAAAAAAGCAAATAAATTAGCGAGAGAATTTTTTGACAAA
AAGAAAGAAGAGTGATAGAGAAGAAGGGAATGCTTGAAAGGATTTTGCATTTATCTTAATCACCGTCTTC
GAGAAGACGAACCATGGCGCCAGTTTCAGAATCCAAGTTTCTAATATAGTTCATCACAATGTTGACGTTG
GTCCAACCTCCGGCTTGCATAATCTCTGGGATGGAAACTCCAGCGCGAGCCATGTCACGGGCAGCTCCGA
CACGGGCGGAATGTCCAGACCAAGCCAAGTAACGTTGTCCGGAATCATCCTTGGCTCCGTAGATGAGACG
GTGGGTAGCTTCGAAGATTCCTGAAAATTTATTTTCAGCTTATTCTTAGCTAATATGTTGTTTAAACTTA
CCTTCAAGAGCTCGAGTCGAGAGTTGTGATGTTGCACTCGGGGCAGCAACTCCGTTCTTGCGAACACGAC
AGAACAGGTAGTTGTTTGGATCATCGGCGACTCCGGAAACCGAAATCCAGCGCTCAACGAGCTTGGTAAC
TCCAAGGGAGAGCGCTTTTTCGACTCCGGCAGTCGAGACCAGCGTTTTTGTACGTCCGATGTGGATGAGC
ATTCTTCCTCCGTCTGTGCGACTAATATCCTTGACGCGAATGCGGGCAATTTCGGCGATACGGAGAAGTG
TGTTGTAAGCAATTCCGAGGAAGGCGAGGTTTCGGATGTCCTGGCAACGATCGGAATTTTCCATAAGAGA
ACGGACCTGATCGAAGTCGGTTCTGAAAATTTCGTCAAGTCTTAGGATTGAATACATTAATATTTAAACT
TACCTTTCGAAGGCGAGGGCTTGCTTGGCTCTCTCTCCAGCATCAACATTTTCCTTGCGGATACGTCTCA
TTACGAGAGATACGGCATTAGAATCTGATGGGCGTGGAAGTCCAGATCGGCGATGGAGCATATTGAGCTG
TCCGAGATGTTGTTGGATCGTCTTCACCGCCAATCCACGAGCTTGGAGGTAGAGCAAGTAGTCACGAACG
TCTTCTGGCTCGGCTGGGAACCACTTGCGGTTGTTAAGCTTGCACCAGGCAGCCCAAGAACGGCACACTG
AGAGAAGCATCTTCCAGGTGTGCTCGGAGAAGGCTTGTCTGTCACGGAACATATCCATGAGGTTCTTGCG
AACTTCATCACTTGTCGCGTCAACTGGAAGTGCTGGAAGATTTTGATGAACAGTGAGAAGATTTGACATA
TTTTCGAAGTTTTTTAGATGCACTAGAACAAAGCGTGTTGGCTTCCTCTGAGCCCGCTTTCCTTATATAC
CCGCATTCTGCAGCCTTACAGAATGTTCTAGAAGGTCCTAGATGCATTCGTTTGAAAATACTCCCGGTGG
GTGCAAAGAGACGCAGACGGAAAATGTATCTGGGTCTCTTTATTGTGTACACTACTTTTCCATGTACCGA
ATGTGAGTCGCCCTCCTTTTGCAACAAGCAGCTCGAATGTTCTAGAAAAAGGTGGAAAATAGTATAAATA
CCGTTGAAAATAAATACCGAACAACATTTGCTCTAATTGTGAAATTAGAAATCTTCAAACTATAATCATG
TCACTTTACCACTATTTCCGTCCAGCTCAACGTTCCGTTTTTGGTGATCGTAAGCTTATCGATACCGTCG
ACCCGTTAACCGGGGGCCCGGTACCCAATTCGCCCTATAGTGAGTCGTATTACGCGCGCTCACTGGCCGT
CGTTTTACAACGTCGTGACTGGGAAAACCCTGGCGTTACCCAACTTAATCGCCTTGCAGCACATCCCCCT
TTCGCCAGCTGGCGTAATAGCGAAGAGGCCCGCACCGATCGCCCTTCCCAACAGTTGCGCAGCCTGAATG
GCGAATGGG
[124 nt withheld, positions 4980-5103]
C
[91 nt withheld, positions 5105-5195]
A
[49 nt withheld, positions 5197-5245]
CCTTTGACGTTGGAGTCCACGTTCTTT
[37 nt withheld, positions 5273-5309]
ACCCTATCTCGGTCTATTCTTTTGATTTATAAGGGATTTTGCCGATTTCGGCCTATTGGTTAAAAAATGA
GCTGATTTAACAAAAATTTAACGCGAATTTTAACAAAATATTAACGCTTACAATTTAGGTGGCACTTTTC
GGGGAAATGTGCGCGGAACCCCTATTTGTTTATTTTTCTAAATACATTCAAATATGTATCCGCTCATGAG
ACAATAACCCTGATAAATGCTTCAATAATATTGAAAAAGGAAGAGTATGAGTATTCAACATTTCCGTGTC
GCCCTTATTCCCTTTTTTGCGGCATTTTGCCTTCCTGTTTTTGCTCACCCAGAAACGCTGGTGAAAGTAA
AAGATGCTGAAGATCAGTTGGGTGCACGAGTGGGTTACATCGAACTGGATCTCAACAGCGGTAAGATCCT
TGAGAGTTTTCGCCCCGAAGAACGTTTTCCAATGATGAGCACTTTTAAAGTTCTGCTATGTGGCGCGGTA
TTATCCCGTATTGACGCCGGGCAAGAGCAACTCGGTCGCCGCATACACTATTCTCAGAATGACTTGGTTG
AGTACTCACCAGTCACAGAAAAGCATCTTACGGATGGCATGACAGTAAGAGAATTATGCAGTGCTGCCAT
AACCATGAGTGATAACACTGCGGCCAACTTACTTCTGACAACGATCGGAGGACCGAAGGAGCTAACCGCT
TTTTTGCACAACATGGGGGATCATGTAACTCGCCTTGATCGTTGGGAACCGGAGCTGAATGAAGCCATAC
CAAACGACGAGCGTGACACCACGATGCCTGTAGCAATGGCAACAACGTTGCGCAAACTATTAACTGGCGA
ACTACTTACTCTAGCTTCCCGGCAACAATTAATAGACTGGATGGAGGCGGATAAAGTTGCAGGACCACTT
CTGCGCTCGGCCCTTCCGGCTGGCTGGTTTATTGCTGATAAATCTGGAGCCGGTGAGCGTGGGTCTCGCG
GTATCATTGCAGCACTGGGGCCAGATGGTAAGCCCTCCCGTATCGTAGTTATCTACACGACGGGGAGTCA
GGCAACTATGGATGAACGAAATAGACAGATCGCTGAGATAGGTGCCTCACTGATTAAGCATTGGTAACTG
TCAGACCAAGTTTACTCATATATACTTTAGATTGATTTAAAACTTCATTTTTAATTTAAAAGGATCTAGG
TGAAGATCCTTTTTGATAATCTCATGACCAAAATCCCTTAACGTGAGTTTTCGTTCCACTGAGCGTCAGA
CCCCGTAGAAAAGATCAAAGGATCTTCTTGAGATCCTTTTTTTCTGCGCGTAATCTGCTGCTTGCAAACA
AAAAAACCACCGCTACCAGCGGTGGTTTGTTTGCCGGATCAAGAGCTACCAACTCTTTTTCCGAAGGTAA
CTGGCTTCAGCAGAGCGCAGATACCAAATACTGTTCTTCTAGTGTAGCCGTAGTTAGGCCACCACTTCAA
GAACTCTGTAGCACCGCCTACATACCTCGCTCTGCTAATCCTGTTACCAGTGGCTGCTGCCAGTGGCGAT
AAGTCGTGTCTTACCGGGTTGGACTCAAGACGATAGTTACCGGATAAGGCGCAGCGGTCGGGCTGAATGG
GGGGTTCGTGCACACAGCCCAGCTTGGAGCGAACGACCTACACCGAACTGAGATACCTACAGCGTGAGCT
ATGAGAAAGCGCCACGCTTCCCGAAGGGAGAAAGGCGGACAGGTATCCGGTAAGCGGCAGGGTCGGAACA
GGAGAGCGCACGAGGGAGCTTCCAGGGGGAAACGCCTGGTATCTTTATAGTCCTGTCGGGTTTCGCCACC
TCTGACTTGAGCGTCGATTTTTGTGATGCTCGTCAGGGGGGCGGAGCCTATGGAAAAACGCCAGCAACGC
GGCCTTTTTACGGTTCCTGGCCTTTTGCTGGCCTTTTGCTCACATGTTCTTTCCTGCGTTATCCCCTGAT
TCTGTGGATAACCGTATTACCGCCTTTGAGTGAGCTGATACCGCTCGCCGCAGCCGAACGACCGAGCGCA
GCGAGTCAGTGAGCGAGGAAGCGGAATTCGCCCAATACGCAAACCGCCTCTCCCCGCGCGTTGGCCGATT
CATTAATGCAGCTGGCACGACAGGTTTCCCGACTGGAAAGCGGGCAGTGAGCGCAACGCAATTAATGTGA
GTTAGCTCACTCATTAGGCACCCCAGGCTTTACACTTTATGCTTCCGGCTCGTATGTTGTGTGGAATTGT
GAGCGGATAACAATTTCACACAGGAAACAGCTATGACCATGATTACGCCAAGCGCGCAATTAACCCTCAC
TAAAGGGAACAAAAGCTGGAGCTCCACCGCGGTGGCGGCCGCTCTAGATGGATAACTTCGTATAGCATAC
ATTATACGAAGTTATACGGGCGAATTGGAGCTCCACCGCGGTGGCGGCCGCTCTAGAACTAGTGGTTCCG
GAGCAGTTCAAGACAACTTTTGTCAATGGCAAGCTAGTCACTGTCGTCTCGGACATTTGCTAAATCTTCT
CACGTCATAACCTTATTTTTCAACTTCATGAACTATCCCCTCGAACTTTTTTATTTGTCCCTGTCTACAA
TTCTTTATAAGCAATTGAGACACACTTTGCTTTATTAAATAATACCGATTTTGTTTTGTATATGCATTGA
CTGGTGCTCAACTATTTTTATTGAAAAAATTACTTTTTACTGTCTCGTCGAATAAAAGTGATCCCTTCCA
AAAAATAGTTATTCATGTTTGAAGGTTTGTGATCGTAGAACAATTGCACCGAATGTAGTGTAAAAAAAAT
TCCAGAATGTTCAAATACATTTCCACCCTCACCAGAACATCTCAAACACCAGGCACATTTCAACACACTT
TCATGGATCTTATCTTGCCTCAAAACCATCAGCTTTCTTCTCATTCTACAAGTATGAAACAATCTACTAT
TCTATACATTTATAATGTAATGGAACCATGTGAAGACATGAGCAAGATCATTGTCGTCAGCGACTACCCC
TCCTTCATTTTTCTTAGAGTATCAGTTTGCTAATGCTATTTTTTTTATCGCTATCAAGTTATAGAATGAG
TAAAGGAGAAGAATTGTTCACTGGAGTTGTCCCAATCCTCGTCGAGCTCGACGGAGACGTCAACGGACAC
AAGTTCTCCGTCTCCGGAGAGGGAGAGGGAGACGCCACCTACGGAAAGCTCACCCTCAAGTTCATCTGCA
CCACCGGAAAGCTCCCAGTCCCATGGCCAACCCTCGTCACCACCTTCTGCTACGGAGTCCAATGCTTCTC
CCGTTACCCAGACCACATGAAGCGTCACGACTTCTTCAAGTCCGCCATGCCAGAGGGATACGTCCAAGAG
CGTACCATCTTCTTCAAGGTAAGTTTAAACATATATATACTAACTACTGATTATTTAAATTTTCAGGACG
ACGGAAACTACAAGACCCGTGCCGAGGTCAAGTTCGAGGGAGACACCCTCGTCAACCGTATCGAGCTCAA
GGTAAGTTTAAACAGTTCGGTACTAACTAACCATACATATTTAAATTTTCAGGGAATCGACTTCAAGGAG
GACGGAAACATCCTCGGACACAAGCTCGAGTACAACTACAACTCCCACAACGTCTACATCATGGCCGACA
AGCAAAAGAACGGAATCAAGGTCAACTTCAAGGTAAGTTTAAACATGATTTTACTAACTAACTAATCTGA
TTTAAATTTTCAGATCCGTCACAACATCGAGGACGGATCCGTCCAACTCGCCGACCACTACCAACAAAAC
ACCCCAATCGGAGACGGACCAGTCCTCCTCCCAGACAACCACTACCTCTCCACCCAATCCGCCCTCTCCA
AGGACCCAAACGAGAAGCGTGACCACATGGTCCTCCTCGAGTTCGTCACCGCCGCCGGAATCACCCACGG
AATGGACGAGCTCTACAAGTAATAAATGCAAAATCCTTTCAAGCATTCCCTTCTTCTCTATCACTCTTCT
TTCTTTTTGTCAAAAAATTCTCTCGCTAATTTATTTGCTTTTTTAATGTTATTATTTTATGACTTTTTAT
AGTCACTGAAAAGTTTGCATCTGAGTGAAGTGAATGCTATCAAAATGTGATTCTGTCTGATGTACTTTCA
CAATCTCTCTTCAATTCCATTTTGAAGTGCTTTAAACCCGAAAGGTTGAGAAAAATGCGAGCGCTCAAAT
ATTTGTATTGTGTTCGTTGAGTGACCCAACAAAAAGAGGAAACTTTATTGTGCCGCCAAGAAAAAAGTCT
CAGTACCCGGGAAGTTCCTATACTATTTGAAGAATAGGAACTTCTGCAGGAATTCGATATCGGT
Features (pLannotate 1.2.2; 25 found; start..end, strand, type, name):
      1..34      +  protein_bind   FRT (minimal): supports FLP-mediated excision but not integration (Turan and Bode, 2011) FLP recombinase from the Saccharomyces cerevisiae 2μ plasmid
     35..1060    +  CDS            HygR: aminoglycoside phosphotransferase from E. coli; aph(4)-Ia; confers resistance to hygromycin
   1815..1961    +  CDS            sqt-1 (fragment): SQT1_CAEEL - Also known as rol-5. Protein inferred from homology: Swiss-Prot protein existence level 3. Nematode cuticles are composed largely of collagen-like proteins. The cuticle functions both as an exoskeleton and as a barrier to protect the worm from its environment. This is a collagen critical for organismal morphogenesis. Mutations in sqt-1 can lengthen, shorten, or helically twist the entire animal. From Caenorhabditis elegans.
   1994..2833    +  CDS            sqt-1 (fragment): SQT1_CAEEL - Also known as rol-5. Protein inferred from homology: Swiss-Prot protein existence level 3. Nematode cuticles are composed largely of collagen-like proteins. The cuticle functions both as an exoskeleton and as a barrier to protect the worm from its environment. This is a collagen critical for organismal morphogenesis. Mutations in sqt-1 can lengthen, shorten, or helically twist the entire animal. From Caenorhabditis elegans.
   2877..3200    -  terminator     tbb-2 terminator: tbb-2; transcription terminator for the C. elegans tubulin beta-2 gene
   3209..4339    -  CDS            cre: RECR_BPP1 - Experimental evidence at protein level: Swiss-Prot protein existence level 1. Catalyzes site-specific recombination between two 34-base- pair LOXP sites. Its role is to maintain the phage genome as a monomeric unit-copy plasmid in the lysogenic state. From Escherichia phage P1 (Bacteriophage P1).
   4688..4738    +  CDS            hsp-16.1 (fragment): HSP11_CAEEL - Also known as hsp16-1b. Experimental evidence at transcript level: Swiss-Prot protein existence level 2. From Caenorhabditis elegans.
   4742..4763    +  misc_feature   MCS (fragment): pBluescript multiple cloning site
   4794..4812    -  promoter       T7 promoter: promoter for bacteriophage T7 RNA polymerase
   4820..4975    +  CDS            lacZα (fragment): LacZα fragment of β-galactosidase; lacZ fragment
   4980..5408    +  rep_origin     f1 ori (sequence partly withheld): f1 bacteriophage origin of replication; arrow indicates direction of (+) strand synthesis
   5461..5565    +  promoter       AmpR promoter: bla
   5566..6426    +  CDS            AmpR: β-lactamase; bla; confers resistance to ampicillin, carbenicillin, and related antibiotics
   6597..7185    +  rep_origin     ori: high-copy-number ColE1/pMB1/pBR322/pUC origin of replication
   7368..7459    +  CDS            lacI (fragment): lac repressor; lacI; The lac repressor binds to the lac operator to inhibit transcription in E. coli. This inhibition can be relieved by adding lactose or isopropyl-β-D-thiogalactopyranoside (IPTG).
   7472..7493    +  protein_bind   CAP binding site: CAP binding activates transcription in the presence of cAMP. E. coli catabolite activator protein
   7508..7538    +  promoter       lac promoter: promoter for the E. coli lac operon
   7546..7562    +  protein_bind   lac operator: The lac repressor binds to the lac operator to inhibit transcription in E. coli. This inhibition can be relieved by adding lactose or isopropyl-β-D-thiogalactopyranoside (IPTG). lac repressor encoded by lacI
   7607..7625    +  promoter       T3 promoter: promoter for bacteriophage T3 RNA polymerase
   7638..7667    +  misc_feature   MCS (fragment): pBluescript multiple cloning site
   7671..7704    +  protein_bind   loxP: Cre-mediated recombination occurs in the 8-bp core sequence (GCATACAT). Cre recombinase
   7717..7754    +  misc_feature   MCS (fragment): pBluescript multiple cloning site
   8406..9248    +  CDS            mEGFP (fragment): monomeric enhanced GFP, optimized with synthetic introns for expression in C. elegans
   9255..9578    +  terminator     tbb-2 terminator: tbb-2; transcription terminator for the C. elegans tubulin beta-2 gene
   9623..9640    +  misc_feature   MCS (fragment): pBluescript multiple cloning site
