[The description below was written by a language model from this plasmid's Addgene catalogue record and pLannotate feature annotations shown in this document.]
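Description:
pNM3732 is a C. elegans expression plasmid built for Flp recombinase-mediated cassette exchange (RMCE), made by inserting a reporter cassette into the pLF3FShC integration backbone. It is a pBluescript-type vector, as shown by the flanking MCS fragments, T3 and T7 promoters, lac regulatory elements and an f1 origin. It replicates at high copy in E. coli from a ColE1/pUC origin under ampicillin selection. Selection in worms is by hygromycin resistance. The total size is about 9.6 kb, of which roughly 1.8 kb is insert.

The insert is a mec-4 promoter driving GFP-C1, annotated as a worm-optimised, intron-containing monomeric EGFP, followed by the tbb-2 3' UTR/terminator. It was assembled by a multi-fragment Golden Gate reaction, with the promoter and 3' UTR amplified from genomic DNA. The mec-4 promoter itself is not annotated in the feature table but presumably occupies the unannotated stretch upstream of GFP.

The backbone carries the integration machinery. This includes a minimal FRT site immediately upstream of the HygR coding sequence, sqt-1 collagen gene sequences that can serve as a visible morphological marker, and a Cre coding sequence with its own tbb-2 terminator. The Cre gene sits next to a fragment of the heat-shock gene hsp-16.1, suggesting heat-inducible control. One loxP site lies just upstream of the reporter. Only one FRT and one loxP are annotated, so any variant partner sites are not identified in the table. The arrangement suggests Flp-driven insertion followed by Cre-mediated removal of accessory sequences, though the record does not spell this out. The plasmid's stated purpose is to serve as a positive control for RMCE integration.
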