Addgene plasmid #153086: pNM3732
Purpose: mec-4p GFP-C1 positive control for RMCE integration
Depositing lab: Michael Nonet. Depositing organization: Washington University in Saint Louis. Publication: Efficient Transgenesis in Caenorhabditis elegans Using Flp Recombinase-Mediated Cassette Exchange. Nonet ML. Genetics. 2020 Jun 8. pii: genetics.120.303388. doi: 10.1534/genetics.120.303388. PubMed 32513816.
Backbone
  Vector backbone: pLF3FShC
  Backbone manufacturer: Addgene #153083
  Backbone size w/o insert (bp): 7855
  Total vector size (bp): 9648
  Modifications to backbone: none
  Vector type: Worm Expression ; RMCE
  Selectable markers: Hygromycin
Growth in bacteria
  Bacterial resistance: Ampicillin, 100 μg/mL
  Growth temperature: 37°C
  Growth strain: DH5alpha
  Copy number: High Copy
Gene/Insert
  Gene/Insert name: mec-4p GFP-C1 tbb-2 3'
  Species: C. elegans (nematode), Synthetic
  Insert size (bp): 1829
  Promoter: not applicable
  Cloning method: Unknown
  Sequencing primers: 5′ not applicable
Resource information
  A portion of this plasmid was derived from a plasmid made by: The insert was added using a multi-fragment Golden Gate reaction with the mec-4 promoter and tbb-2 3' UTR coming from amplified genomic sequences and GFP-C1 from Addgene #91824.
Terms and licenses: Academic/Nonprofit Terms; Industry Terms: Not Available to Industry
How to cite: pNM3732 was a gift from Michael Nonet (Addgene plasmid # 153086 ; http://n2t.net/addgene:153086 ; RRID:Addgene_153086)
